>Addgene plasmid #236138 | EW387 (ZNF35/IKZF1tar-6bp spacers)x4-H2B-GFP | addgene full sequence | sequence record 468372 | Addgene NGS Result
AGATCCTTTGATCTTTTCTACGGGGTCTGACGCTCAGTGGAACGAAAACTCACGTTAAGGGATTTTGGTC
ATGAGATTATCAAAAAGGATCTTCACCTAGATCCTTTTAAATTAAAAATGAAGTTTTAAATCAATCTAAA
GTATATATGAGTAAACTTGGTCTGACAGTTACCAATGCTTAATCAGTGAGGCACCTATCTCAGCGATCTG
TCTATTTCGTTCATCCATAGTTGCCTGACTCCCCGTCGTGTAGATAACTACGATACGGGAGGGCTTACCA
TCTGGCCCCAGTGCTGCAATGATACCGCGAGACCCACGCTCACCGGCTCCAGATTTATCAGCAATAAACC
AGCCAGCCGGAAGGGCCGAGCGCAGAAGTGGTCCTGCAACTTTATCCGCCTCCATCCAGTCTATTAATTG
TTGCCGGGAAGCTAGAGTAAGTAGTTCGCCAGTTAATAGTTTGCGCAACGTTGTTGCCATTGCTACAGGC
ATCGTGGTGTCACGCTCGTCGTTTGGTATGGCTTCATTCAGCTCCGGTTCCCAACGATCAAGGCGAGTTA
CATGATCCCCCATGTTGTGCAAAAAAGCGGTTAGCTCCTTCGGTCCTCCGATCGTTGTCAGAAGTAAGTT
GGCCGCAGTGTTATCACTCATGGTTATGGCAGCACTGCATAATTCTCTTACTGTCATGCCATCCGTAAGA
TGCTTTTCTGTGACTGGTGAGTACTCAACCAAGTCATTCTGAGAATAGTGTATGCGGCGACCGAGTTGCT
CTTGCCCGGCGTCAATACGGGATAATACCGCGCCACATAGCAGAACTTTAAAAGTGCTCATCATTGGAAA
ACGTTCTTCGGGGCGAAAACTCTCAAGGATCTTACCGCTGTTGAGATCCAGTTCGATGTAACCCACTCGT
GCACCCAACTGATCTTCAGCATCTTTTACTTTCACCAGCGTTTCTGGGTGAGCAAAAACAGGAAGGCAAA
ATGCCGCAAAAAAGGGAATAAGGGCGACACGGAAATGTTGAATACTCATACTCTTCCTTTTTCAATATTA
TTGAAGCATTTATCAGGGTTATTGTCTCATGAGCGGATACATATTTGAATGTATTTAGAAAAATAAACAA
ATAGGGGTTCCGCGCACATTTCCCCGAAAAGTGCCACCTAAATTGTAAGCGTTAATATTTTGTTAAAATT
CGCGTTAAATTTTTGTTAAATCAGCTCATTTTTTAACCAATAGGCCGAAATCGGCAAAATCCCTTATAAA
TCAAAAGAATAGACCGAGATAGGGT
[37 nt withheld, positions 1286-1322]
AAAGAACGTGGACTCCAACGTCAAAGG
[49 nt withheld, positions 1350-1398]
T
[91 nt withheld, positions 1400-1490]
G
[124 nt withheld, positions 1492-1615]
CCCATTCGCCATTCAGGCTGCGCAACTGTTGGGAAGGGCGATCGGTGCGGGCCTCTTCGCTATTACGCCA
GCTGGCGAAAGGGGGATGTGCTGCAAGGCGATTAAGTTGGGTAACGCCAGGGTTTTCCCAGTCACGACGT
TGTAAAACGACGGCCAGTGAGCGCGCCTCGTTCATTCACGTTTTTGAACCCGTGGAGGACGGGCAGACTC
GCGGTGCAAATGTGTTTTACAGCGTGATGGAGCAGATGAAGATGCTCGACACGCTGCAGAACACGCAGCT
AGATTAACCCTAGAAAGATAATCATATTGTGACGTACGTTAAAGATAATCATGTGTAAAATTGACGCATG
TGTTTTATCGGTCTGTATATCGAGGTTTATTTATTAATTTGAATAGATATTAAGTTTTATTATATTTACA
CTTACATACTAATAATAAATTCAACAAACAATTTATTTATGTTTATTTATTTATTAAAAAAAACAAAAAC
TCAAAATTTCTTCTATAAAGTAACAAAACTTTTATGAGGGACAGCCCCCCCCCAAAGCCCCCAGGGATGT
AATTACGTCCCTCCCCCGCTAGGGGGCAGCAGCGAGCCGCCCGGGGCTCCGCTCCGGTCCGGCGCTCCCC
CCGCATCCCAGAGCCGGCAGCGTGCGGGGACAGCCCGGGCACGGGGAAGGTGGCACGGGATCGCTTTCCT
CTGAACGCTTCTCGCTGCTCTTTGAGCCTGCAGACACCTGGGGGGATACGGGGAAAAGGCCTCCACGGCC
ACAATTGACGATTGAGTAAACAGGAAATATATAAAGAGCTCTTCAAACAGGAAATATATAAAGAGGAGGT
CAAACAGGAAATATATAAAGAGCAGAACAAACAGGAAATATATAAAGAGAGTCTAGAGGGTATATAATGG
ATCCCATCGCGTCTCAGCCTCACTTTGAGCTCCTCCACACGAATTCCCCGATACCGTCGATTCAAGGAGC
TTGCTTGTTCTTTTTGCAGAAGCTCAGAATAAACGCTCAACTTTGGCAGATCTACCAAGCTTGGTACCGA
GCTCGGATCCAACTCGAGGCCACCATGCCAGAGCCAGCGAAGTCTGCTCCCGCCCCGAAAAAGGGCTCCA
AGAAGGCGGTGACTAAGGCGCAGAAGAAAGGCGGCAAGAAGCGCAAGCGCAGCCGCAAGGAGAGCTATTC
CATCTATGTGTACAAGGTTCTGAAGCAGGTCCACCCTGACACCGGCATTTCGTCCAAGGCCATGGGCATC
ATGAATTCGTTTGTGAACGACATTTTCGAGCGCATCGCAGGTGAGGCTTCCCGCCTGGCGCATTACAACA
AGCGCTCGACCATCACCTCCAGGGAGATCCAGACGGCCGTGCGCCTGCTGCTGCCTGGGGAGTTGGCCAA
GCACGCCGTGTCCGAGGGTACTAAGGCCATCACCAAGTACACCAGCGCTAAGGATCCCCGGGTACCGGTC
GTCTCAAAGGGCGAGGAACTTTTTACGGGCGTTGTTCCGATCCTCGTCGAATTGGACGGGGACGTTAATG
GGCATAAATTCTCAGTTAGTGGTGAGGGTGAGGGGGACGCGACATATGGGAAACTTACGCTGAAGTTCAT
ATGTACCACCGGAAAATTGCCGGTGCCGTGGCCTACTCTCGTCACCACCCTGACATATGGTGTTCAGTGT
TTTAGCCGGTATCCAGACCATATGAAACAGCACGATTTTTTTAAATCCGCTATGCCTGAAGGTTACGTAC
AGGAGCGAACGATATTTTTTAAAGACGACGGAAACTACAAAACTAGAGCCGAGGTAAAATTCGAGGGTGA
CACTCTCGTGAACCGGATCGAACTGAAGGGCATAGATTTTAAGGAGGATGGCAATATACTGGGCCACAAG
CTCGAATACAACTATAATTCTCATAATGTCTATATCATGGCGGACAAACAGAAAAACGGCATCAAGGTAA
ACTTTAAAATCCGACACAATATTGAGGACGGCTCTGTCCAGCTTGCGGACCATTACCAACAGAACACGCC
GATAGGGGATGGTCCAGTACTTCTCCCTGATAATCACTATTTGTCTACTCAGTCAGCTCTTAGCAAGGAC
CCAAACGAAAAACGGGATCACATGGTCCTTCTTGAGTTCGTCACTGCGGCTGGGATAACACTCGGGATGG
ACGAACTGTATAAGTAGCTAGCGAATTCGAATTTAAATCGGCCTCGACTGTGCCTTCTAGTTGCCAGCCA
TCTGTTGTTTGCCCCTCCCCCGTGCCTTCCTTGACCCTGGAAGGTGCCACTCCCACTGTCCTTTCCTAAT
AAAATGAGGAAATTGCATCGCATTGTCTGAGTAGGTGTCATTCTATTCTGGGGGGTGGGGTGGGGCAGGA
CAGCAAGGGGGAGGATTGGGAAGACAATAGCAGGCATGCTGGGGACGCGGCCGCAATTTAACGCGAATTA
ATTCTGTGGAATGTGTGTCAGTTAGGGTGTGGAAAGTCCCCAGGCTCCCCAGCAGGCAGAAGTATGCAAA
GCATGCATCTCAATTAGTCAGCAACCAGGTGTGGAAAGTCCCCAGGCTCCCCAGCAGGCAGAAGTATGCA
AAGCATGCATCTCAATTAGTCAGCAACCATAGTCCCGCCCCTAACTCCGCCCATCCCGCCCCTAACTCCG
CCCAGTTCCGCCCATTCTCCGCCCCATGGCTGACTAATTTTTTTTATTTATGCAGAGGCCGAGGCCGCCT
CTGCCTCTGAGCTATTCCAGAAGTAGTGAGGAGGCTTTTTTGGAGGCCTAGGCTTTTGCAAAAAGCTCCC
GGGAGCTTGTATATCCATTTTCGGATCTGATCAGCACGTGATGAAAAAGCCTGAACTCACCGCGACGTCT
GTCGAGAAGTTTCTGATCGAAAAGTTCGACAGCGTCTCCGACCTGATGCAGCTCTCGGAGGGCGAAGAAT
CTCGTGCTTTCAGCTTCGATGTAGGAGGGCGTGGATATGTCCTGCGGGTAAATAGCTGCGCCGATGGTTT
CTACAAAGATCGTTATGTTTATCGGCACTTTGCATCGGCCGCGCTCCCGATTCCGGAAGTGCTTGACATT
GGGGAATTCAGCGAGAGCCTGACCTATTGCATCTCCCGCCGTGCACAGGGTGTCACGTTGCAAGACCTGC
CTGAAACCGAACTGCCCGCTGTTCTGCAGCCGGTCGCGGAGGCCATGGATGCGATCGCTGCGGCCGATCT
TAGCCAGACGAGCGGGTTCGGCCCATTCGGACCGCAAGGAATCGGTCAATACACTACATGGCGTGATTTC
ATATGCGCGATTGCTGATCCCCATGTGTATCACTGGCAAACTGTGATGGACGACACCGTCAGTGCGTCCG
TCGCGCAGGCTCTCGATGAGCTGATGCTTTGGGCCGAGGACTGCCCCGAAGTCCGGCACCTCGTGCACGC
GGATTTCGGCTCCAACAATGTCCTGACGGACAATGGCCGCATAACAGCGGTCATTGACTGGAGCGAGGCG
ATGTTCGGGGATTCCCAATACGAGGTCGCCAACATCTTCTTCTGGAGGCCGTGGTTGGCTTGTATGGAGC
AGCAGACGCGCTACTTCGAGCGGAGGCATCCGGAGCTTGCAGGATCGCCGCGGCTCCGGGCGTATATGCT
CCGCATTGGTCTTGACCAACTCTATCAGAGCTTGGTTGACGGCAATTTCGATGATGCAGCTTGGGCGCAG
GGTCGATGCGACGCAATCGTCCGATCCGGAGCCGGGACTGTCGGGCGTACACAAATCGCCCGCAGAAGCG
CGGCCGTCTGGACCGATGGCTGTGTAGAAGTACTCGCCGATAGTGGAAACCGACGCCCCAGCACTCGTCC
GAGGGCAAAGGAATAGGTCGACAATCAACCTCTGGATTACAAAATTTGTGAAAGATTGACTGGTATTCTT
AACTATGTTGCTCCTTTTACGCTATGTGGATACGCTGCTTTAATGCCTTTGTATCATGCGTTAACTAAAC
TTGTTTATTGCAGCTTATAATGGTTACAAATAAAGCAATAGCATCACAAATTTCACAAATAAAGCATTTT
TTTCACTGCATTCTAGTTGTGGTTTGTCCAAACTCATCAATGTATCTTATCATGTCTGGAATTGACTCAA
ATGATGTCAATTAGTCTATCAGAAGCTCATCTGGTCTCCCTTCCGGGGGACAAGACATCCCTGTTTAATA
TTTAAACAGCAGTGTTCCCAAACTGGGTTCTTATATCCCTTGCTCTGGTCAACCAGGTTGCAGGGTTTCC
TGTCCTCACAGGAACGAAGTCCCTAAAGAAACAGTGGCAGCCAGGTTTAGCCCCGGAATTGACTGGATTC
CTTTTTTAGGGCCCATTGGTATGGCTTTTTCCCCGTATCCCCCCAGGTGTCTGCAGGCTCAAAGAGCAGC
GAGAAGCGTTCAGAGGAAAGCGATCCCGTGCCACCTTCCCCGTGCCCGGGCTGTCCCCGCACGCTGCCGG
CTCGGGGATGCGGGGGGAGCGCCGGACCGGAGCGGAGCCCCGGGCGGCTCGCTGCTGCCCCCTAGCGGGG
GAGGGACGTAATTACATCCCTGGGGGCTTTGGGGGGGGGCTGTCCCTGATATCTATAACAAGAAAATATA
TATATAATAAGTTATCACGTAAGTAGAACATGAAATAACAATATAATTATCGTATGAGTTAAATCTTAAA
AGTCACGTAAAAGATAATCATGCGTCATTTTGACTCACGCGGTCGTTATAGTTCAAAATCAGTGACACTT
ACCGCATTGACAAGCACGCCTCACGGGAGCTCCAAGCGGCGACTGAGATGTCCTAAATGCACAGCGACGG
ATTCGCGCTATTTAGAAAGAGAGAGCAATATTTCAAGAATGCATGCGTCAATTTTACGCAGACTATCTTT
CTAGGGTTAATCTAGCTGCATCAGGATCATATCGTCGGGTCTTTTTTCCGGCTCAGTCATCGCCCAAGCT
GGCGCTATCTGGGCATCGGGGAGGAAGAAGCCCGTGCCTTTTCCCGCGAGGTTGAAGCGGCATGGAAAGA
GTTTGCCGAGGATGACTGCTGCTGCATTGACGTTGAGCGAAAACGCACGTTTACCATGATGATTCGGGAA
GGTGTGGCCATGCACGCCTTTAACGGTGAACTGTTCGTTCAGGCCACCTGGGATACCAGTTCGTCGCGGC
TTTTCCGGACACAGTTCCGGATGGTCAGCCCGAAGCGCATCAGCAACCCGAACAATACCGGCGACAGCCG
GAACTGCCGTGCCGGTGTGCAGATTAATGACAGCGGTGCGGCGCTGGGATATTACGTCAGCGAGGACGGG
TATCCTGGCTGGATGCCGCAGAAATGGACATGGATACCCCGTGAGTTACCCGGCGGGCGCGCTTGGCGTA
ATCATGGTCATAGCTGTTTCCTGTGTGAAATTGTTATCCGCTCACAATTCCACACAACATACGAGCCGGA
AGCATAAAGTGTAAAGCCTGGGGTGCCTAATGAGTGAGCTAACTCACATTAATTGCGTTGCGCTCACTGC
CCGCTTTCCAGTCGGGAAACCTGTCGTGCCAGCTGCATTAATGAATCGGCCAACGCGCGGGGAGAGGCGG
TTTGCGTATTGGGCGCTCTTCCGCTTCCTCGCTCACTGACTCGCTGCGCTCGGTCGTTCGGCTGCGGCGA
GCGGTATCAGCTCACTCAAAGGCGGTAATACGGTTATCCACAGAATCAGGGGATAACGCAGGAAAGAACA
TGTGAGCAAAAGGCCAGCAAAAGGCCAGGAACCGTAAAAAGGCCGCGTTGCTGGCGTTTTTCCATAGGCT
CCGCCCCCCTGACGAGCATCACAAAAATCGACGCTCAAGTCAGAGGTGGCGAAACCCGACAGGACTATAA
AGATACCAGGCGTTTCCCCCTGGAAGCTCCCTCGTGCGCTCTCCTGTTCCGACCCTGCCGCTTACCGGAT
ACCTGTCCGCCTTTCTCCCTTCGGGAAGCGTGGCGCTTTCTCATAGCTCACGCTGTAGGTATCTCAGTTC
GGTGTAGGTCGTTCGCTCCAAGCTGGGCTGTGTGCACGAACCCCCCGTTCAGCCCGACCGCTGCGCCTTA
TCCGGTAACTATCGTCTTGAGTCCAACCCGGTAAGACACGACTTATCGCCACTGGCAGCAGCCACTGGTA
ACAGGATTAGCAGAGCGAGGTATGTAGGCGGTGCTACAGAGTTCTTGAAGTGGTGGCCTAACTACGGCTA
CACTAGAAGAACAGTATTTGGTATCTGCGCTCTGCTGAAGCCAGTTACCTTCGGAAAAAGAGTTGGTAGC
TCTTGATCCGGCAAACAAACCACCGCTGGTAGCGGTGGTTTTTTTGTTTGCAAGCAGCAGATTACGCGCA
GAAAAAAAGGATCTCAAGA
Features (pLannotate 1.2.2; 22 found; start..end, strand, type, name):
    169..1029    -  CDS            AmpR: β-lactamase; bla; confers resistance to ampicillin, carbenicillin, and related antibiotics
   1030..1134    -  promoter       AmpR promoter: bla
   1187..1615    -  rep_origin     f1 ori (sequence partly withheld): f1 bacteriophage origin of replication; arrow indicates direction of (+) strand synthesis
   1620..1775    -  CDS            lacZα (fragment): LacZα fragment of β-galactosidase; lacZ fragment
   1777..1896    +  CDS            B (fragment): PORTL_LAMBD - Experimental evidence at protein level: Swiss-Prot protein existence level 1. Forms the portal vertex of the capsid (PubMed:6228056, PubMed:6232391). This portal plays critical roles in head assembly, genome packaging, neck/tail attachment, and genome ejection (Probable). The portal protein multimerizes as a single ring-shaped homododecamer arranged around a central channel (PubMed:6232391). Binds to the terminase subunits to form the packaging machine (PubMed:7799432). From Escherichia phage lambda (Bacteriophage lambda).
   2509..2526    +  promoter       minP (fragment): minimal TATA-box promoter with low basal activity
   2599..2641    +  5'UTR          Xenopus globin 5'-UTR: translational enhancer from the 5'-UTR of the major beta-globin gene of Xenopus laevis
   2690..3067    +  CDS            H2B: human histone H2B; HIST1H2BJ
   3066..3082    -  misc_feature   MCS (fragment): pUC18/19 multiple cloning site
   3086..3799    +  CDS            EGFP: EGFP is a basic (constitutively fluorescent) green fluorescent protein published in 1996, derived from Aequorea victoria. It is reported to be a rapidly-maturing weak dimer with moderate acid sensitivity.
   3833..4040    +  polyA_signal   bGH poly(A) signal: bovine growth hormone polyadenylation signal
   4078..4407    +  promoter       SV40 promoter: SV40 enhancer and early promoter
   4456..5481    +  CDS            HygR: aminoglycoside phosphotransferase from E. coli; aph(4)-Ia; confers resistance to hygromycin
   5488..5594    +  misc_feature   WPRE (fragment): woodchuck hepatitis virus posttranscriptional regulatory element
   5603..5724    +  polyA_signal   SV40 poly(A) signal: SV40 polyadenylation signal
   5742..5834    +  ncRNA          G-CSF SLDE: Accession: RF00183 - G-CSF factor stem-loop destabilising element (SLDE)
   6531..6998    +  CDS            B (fragment): PORTL_LAMBD - Experimental evidence at protein level: Swiss-Prot protein existence level 1. Forms the portal vertex of the capsid (PubMed:6228056, PubMed:6232391). This portal plays critical roles in head assembly, genome packaging, neck/tail attachment, and genome ejection (Probable). The portal protein multimerizes as a single ring-shaped homododecamer arranged around a central channel (PubMed:6232391). Binds to the terminase subunits to form the packaging machine (PubMed:7799432). From Escherichia phage lambda (Bacteriophage lambda).
   7036..7052    -  protein_bind   lac operator: The lac repressor binds to the lac operator to inhibit transcription in E. coli. This inhibition can be relieved by adding lactose or isopropyl-β-D-thiogalactopyranoside (IPTG). lac repressor encoded by lacI
   7060..7090    -  promoter       lac promoter: promoter for the E. coli lac operon
   7105..7126    -  protein_bind   CAP binding site: CAP binding activates transcription in the presence of cAMP. E. coli catabolite activator protein
   7139..7231    -  CDS            lacI (fragment): lac repressor; lacI; The lac repressor binds to the lac operator to inhibit transcription in E. coli. This inhibition can be relieved by adding lactose or isopropyl-β-D-thiogalactopyranoside (IPTG).
   7414..8002    -  rep_origin     ori: high-copy-number ColE1/pMB1/pBR322/pUC origin of replication
