[The description below was written by a language model from this plasmid's Addgene catalogue record and pLannotate feature annotations shown in this document.]
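Description:
EW387 (ZNF35/IKZF1tar-6bp spacers)x4-H2B-GFP is a mammalian fluorescent reporter plasmid of about 8 kb, listed as built on a FLP-IN backbone by Gibson cloning. It is propagated in E. coli from a high-copy ColE1/pUC-type origin with ampicillin selection through the β-lactamase gene. It also carries an f1 phage origin and remnants of a lac promoter/operator and lacZα region typical of pUC-derived cloning vectors.

The reporter unit consists of four copies of a composite ZNF35/IKZF1 target site, separated by 6 bp spacers according to the construct name. These sites sit upstream of an E1b minimal promoter. The annotation software detects only a short minimal TATA-box promoter fragment in this position and does not annotate the binding sites. Downstream lie a Xenopus β-globin 5'-UTR translational enhancer, the human histone H2B coding sequence (HIST1H2BJ/H2BC11) fused at its C terminus to EGFP, and a bGH polyadenylation signal. Because the minimal promoter has low basal activity, green fluorescence should appear mainly when a transcriptional activator containing ZNF35- or IKZF1-derived zinc finger DNA-binding domains occupies the upstream sites. The H2B fusion concentrates the signal on chromatin in the nucleus, which eases imaging and flow cytometry readout.

For mammalian selection, the catalogue entry lists puromycin, but the sequenced feature table instead shows an SV40 promoter driving a hygromycin resistance gene, followed by a WPRE fragment and an SV40 poly(A) signal. No puromycin marker or FRT site is annotated, so this discrepancy should be checked against the sequence. Fragments annotated as lambda phage sequence flank the cassettes, and the record does not explain their role. The associated publication concerns machine-guided deimmunization of therapeutic proteins, which suggests the reporter measures the retained function of engineered zinc finger transcription factors.
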