Addgene plasmid #236138: EW387 (ZNF35/IKZF1tar-6bp spacers)x4-H2B-GFP
Purpose: Fuorescent reporter encoding H2B-GFP fusion under control of E1b minimal promoter with four ZNF35/ZNFIKZF1 binding sites upstream
Depositing lab: Xiaojing Gao. Depositing organization: Stanford University. Publication: Machine-guided dual-objective protein engineering for deimmunization and therapeutic functions. Wolfsberg E, Paul JS, Tycko J, Chen B, Bassik MC, Bintu L, Alizadeh AA, Gao XJ. Cell Syst. 2025 Jul 16;16(7):101299. doi: 10.1016/j.cels.2025.101299. Epub 2025 Jun 3. PubMed 40466641.
Backbone
  Vector backbone: FLP-IN
  Vector type: Mammalian Expression
  Selectable markers: Puromycin
Growth in bacteria
  Bacterial resistance: Ampicillin, 100 μg/mL
  Growth temperature: 37°C
  Growth strain: DH5alpha
  Copy number: High Copy
Gene/Insert
  Gene/Insert name: H2B
  Species: H. sapiens (human)
  Entrez Gene: H2BC11 (a.k.a. H2B/r, H2BFR, H2BJ, HIST1H2BJ)
  Promoter: E1b minimal promoter with four ZNF35/ZNFIKZF1 binding sites upstream
  Tag / fusion protein: EGFP (C terminal on insert)
  Cloning method: Gibson Cloning
Terms and licenses: Academic/Nonprofit Terms; Industry Terms: Not Available to Industry
Depositor comments: See https://benchling.com/s/seq-qGgDUSGZBdLi2vv7i60m?m=slm-KphbRuQpoP5m3O1WzLrPfor annotated sequence. Please visit https://doi.org/10.1101/2025.02.24.639918 for bioRxiv preprint.
How to cite: EW387 (ZNF35/IKZF1tar-6bp spacers)x4-H2B-GFP was a gift from Xiaojing Gao (Addgene plasmid # 236138 ; http://n2t.net/addgene:236138 ; RRID:Addgene_236138)
